>Addgene plasmid #65618 | pFLIP43 | depositor full sequence | sequence record 111420 | pFLIP43 sequence 6139 bps
ATCTCGATCCCGCGAAATTAATACGACTCACTATAGGGAGACCACAACGGTTTCCCTCTAGAAATAATTT
TGTTTAACTTTAAGAAGGAGATATACATATGCGGGGTTCTCATCATCATCATCATCATGGTATGGCTAGC
ATGACTGGTGGACAGCAAATGGGTCGGGATCTGTACGACGATGACGATAAGGATCCGGGCCTCGAGGTTT
CTAAAGGTGAAGAATTGTTTACGGGCGTCGTCCCGATCCTCGTGGAACTCGACGGGGATGTTAACGGGCA
TAAGTTTTCGGTCAGCGGGGAAGGGGAGGGGGACGCGACGTATGGGAAGCTCACTCTCAAGCTGATCTGT
ACGACGGGGAAACTCCCGGTCCCGTGGCCGACGCTGGTCACGACGCTGGGATACGGGCTCCAATGCTTTG
CGAGGTATCCGGACCACATGAAACAGCATGACTTTTTCAAATCGGCGATGCCGGAGGGATACGTGCAGGA
ACGGACGATCTTTTTCAAAGACGATGGGAACTATAAGACGCGGGCGGAAGTCAAGTTTGAAGGGGACACG
CTCGTCAACCGGATCGAACTCAAGGGGATTGACTTCAAAGAGGATGGGAACATACTCGGCCATAAGCTCG
AATACAATTACAACTCGCATAACGTATACATCACCGCGGATAAGCAAAAGAACGGGATCAAAGCCAATTT
CAAAATCCGGCATAACATAGAGGATGGGGGGGTCCAACTGGCGGATCACTATCAGCAAAACACGCCGATA
GGGGATGGGCCGGTCCTCCTCCCGGATAACCATTACCTCTCGTACCAAAGCGCGCTCTTCAAGGACCCGA
ATGAGAAACGGGACCACATGGTTCTCCTGGAGTTCCTCACGGCGGCGGGCATAGGTACCGATATCACAAG
TTTGTACAAAAAAGCTGAACGAGAAACGTAAAATGATATAAATATCAATATATTAAATTAGATTTTGCAT
AAAAAACAGACTACATAATACTGTAAAACACAACATATCCAGTCACTATGGCGGCCGCATTAGGCACCCC
AGGCTTTACACTTTATGCTTCCGGCTCGTATAATGTGTGGATTTTGAGTTAGGATCCGTCGAGATTTTCA
GGAGCTAAGGAAGCTAAAATGGAGAAAAAAATCACTGGATATACCACCGTTGATATATCCCAATGGCATC
GTAAAGAACATTTTGAGGCATTTCAGTCAGTTGCTCAATGTACCTATAACCAGACCGTTCAGCTGGATAT
TACGGCCTTTTTAAAGACCGTAAAGAAAAATAAGCACAAGTTTTATCCGGCCTTTATTCACATTCTTGCC
CGCCTGATGAATGCTCATCCGGAATTCCGTATGGCAATGAAAGACGGTGAGCTGGTGATATGGGATAGTG
TTCACCCTTGTTACACCGTTTTCCATGAGCAAACTGAAACGTTTTCATCGCTCTGGAGTGAATACCACGA
CGATTTCCGGCAGTTTCTACACATATATTCGCAAGATGTGGCGTGTTACGGTGAAAACCTGGCCTATTTC
CCTAAAGGGTTTATTGAGAATATGTTTTTCGTCTCAGCCAATCCCTGGGTGAGTTTCACCAGTTTTGATT
TAAACGTGGCCAATATGGACAACTTCTTCGCCCCCGTTTTCACCATGGGCAAATATTATACGCAAGGCGA
CAAGGTGCTGATGCCGCTGGCGATTCAGGTTCATCATGCCGTTTGTGATGGGCTTCCATGTCGGCAGAAT
GCTTAATGAATTACACAGTACTGCGATGAGTGGCAGGGCGGGGCGTAAACGCGTGGATCCGGCTTACTAA
AAGCCAGATAACAGTATGCGTATTTGCGCGCTGATTTTTGCGGTATAAGAATATATACTGATATGTATAC
CCGAAGTATGTCAAAAAGAGGTATGCTATGAAGCAGCGTATTACAGTGACAGTTGACAGCGACAGCTATC
AGTTGCTCAAGGCATATATGATGTCAATATCTCCGGTCTGGTAAGCACAACCATGCAGAATGAAGCCCGT
CGTCTGCGTGCCGAACGCTGGAAAGCGGAAAATCAGGAAGGGATGGCTGAGGTCGCCCGGTTTATTGAAA
TGAACGGCTCTTTTGCTGACGAGAACAGGGGCTGGTGAAATGCAGTTTAAGGTTTACACCTATAAAACTT
TTGCTGACGAGAACAGGGGCTGGTGAAATGCAGTTTAAGGTTTACACCTATAAAAGAGAGAGCCGTTATC
GTCTGTTTGTGGATGTACAGAGTGATATTATTGACACGCCCGGGCGACGGATGGTGATCCCCCTGGCCAG
TGCACGTCTGCTGTCAGATAAAGTCTCCCGTGAACTTTACCCGGTGGTGCATATCGGGGATGAAAGCTGG
CGCATGATGACCACCGATATGGCCAGTGTGCCGGTCTCCGTTATCGGGGAAGAAGTGGCTGATCTCAGCC
ACCGCGAAAATGACATCAAAAACGCCATTAACCTGATGTTCTGGGGAATATAAATGTCAGGCTCCCTTAT
ACACAGCCAGTCTGCAGGTCGACCATAGTGACTGGATATGTTGTGTTTTACAGTATTATGTAGTCTGTTT
TTTATGCAAAATCTAATTTAATATATTGATATTTATATCATTTTACGTTTCTCGTTCAGCTTTCTTGTAC
AAAGTGGTGATATCGACTAGTGTGAGCAAGGGCGAGGAGCTGTTCACCGGGGTGGTGCCCATCCTGGTCG
AGCTGGACGGCGACGTAAACGGCCACAAGTTCAGCGTGTCCGGCGAGGGCGAGGGCGATGCCACCTACGG
CAAGCTGACCCTGAAGTTCATCTGCACCACCGGTAAGCTGCCCGTGCCCTGGCCCACCCTCGTGACCACC
CTGACCTGGGGCGTGCAGTGCTTCGCCCGCTACCCCGACCACATGAAGCAGCACGACTTCTTCAAGTCCG
CCATGCCCGAAGGCTACGTCCAGGAGCGCACCATCTTCTTCAAGGACGACGGCAACTACAAGACCCGCGC
CGAGGTGAAGTTCGAGGGCGACACCCTGGTGAACCGCATCGAGCTGAAGGGCATCGACTTCAAGGAGGAC
GGCAACATCCTGGGGCACAAGCTGGAGTACAACGCCATCAGCGACAACGTCTATATCACCGCCGACAAGC
AGAAGAACGGCATCAAGGCCAACTTCAAGATCCGCCACAACATCGAGGACGGCAGCGTGCAGCTCGCCGA
CCACTACCAGCAGAACACCCCCATCGGCGACGGCCCCGTGCTGCTGCCCGACAACCACTACCTGAGCACC
CAGTCCGCCCTGTTCAAAGACCCCAACGAGAAGCGCGATCACATGGTCCTGCTGGAGTTCCTGACCGCCG
CCGGGATCACTCTCGGCATGGACGAGCTGTACAAGGAACAAAAATTGATAAGTGAGGAAGATTTATAAGG
GCCCGATCCGGCTGCTAACAAAGCCCGAAAGGAAGCTGAGTTGGCTGCTGCCACCGCTGAGCAATAACTA
GCATAACCCCTTGGGGCCTCTAAACGGGTCTTGAGGGGTTTTTTGCTGAAAGGAGGAACTATATCCGGAT
CTGGCGTAATAGCGAAGAGGCCCGCACCGATCGCCCTTCCCAACAGTTGCGCAGCCTGAATGGCGAATGG
G
[124 nt withheld, positions 3642-3765]
C
[56 nt withheld, positions 3767-3822]
AGCTTTACGGCACCTCGACCG
[64 nt withheld, positions 3844-3907]
CCTTTGACGTTGGAGTCCACGTTCTTT
[37 nt withheld, positions 3935-3971]
ACCCTATCGCGGTCTATTCTTTTGATTTATAAGGGATTTTGCCGATTTCGGCCTATTGGTTAAAAAATGA
GCTGATTTAACAAATATTTAACGCGAATTTTAACAAAATATTAACGTTTACAATTTCGCCTGATGCGGTA
TTTTCTCCTTACGCATCTGTGCGGTATTTCACACCGCATACAGGTGGCACTTTTCGGGGAAATGTGCGCG
GAACCCCTATTTGTTTATTTTTCTAAATACATTCAAATATGTATCCGCTCATGAGACAATAACCCTGATA
AATGCTTCAATAATATTGAAAAAGGAAGAGTATGAGTATTCAACATTTCCGTGTCGCCCTTATTCCCTTT
TTTGCGGCATTTTGCCTTCCTGTTTTTGCTCACCCAGAAACGCTGGTGAAAGTAAAAGATGCTGAAGATC
AGTTGGGTGCACGAGTGGGTTACATCGAACTGGATCTCAACAGCGGTAAGATCCTTGAGAGTTTTCGCCC
CGAAGAACGTTTTCCAATGATGAGCACTTTTAAAGTTCTGCTATGTGATACACTATTATCCCGTATTGAC
GCCGGGCAAGAGCAACTCGGTCGCCGCATACACTATTCTCAGAATGACTTGGTTGAGTACTCACCAGTCA
CAGAAAAGCATCTTACGGATGGCATGACAGTAAGAGAATTATGCAGTGCTGCCATAACCATGAGTGATAA
CACTGCGGCCAACTTACTTCTGACAACGATCGGAGGACCGAAGGAGCTAACCGCTTTTTTGCACAACATG
GGGGATCATGTAACTCGCCTTGATCGTTGGGAACCGGAGCTGAATGAAGCCATACCAAACGACGAGAGTG
ACACCACGATGCCTGTAGCAATGCCAACAACGTTGCGCAAACTATTAACTGGCGAACTACTTACTCTAGC
TTCCCGGCAACAATTAATAGACTGAATGGAGGCGGATAAAGTTGCAGGACCACTTCTGCGCTCGGCCCTT
CCGGCTGGCTGGTTTATTGCTGATAAATCTGGAGCCGGTGAGCGTGGGTCTCGCGGTATCATTGCAGCAC
TGGGGCCAGATGGTAAGCGCTCCCGTATCGTAGTTATCTACACGACGGGGAGTCAGGCAACTATGGATGA
ACGAAATAGACAGATCGCTGAGATAGGTGCCTCACTGATTAAGCATTGGTAACTGTCAGACCAAGTTTAC
TCATATATACTTTAGATTGATTTAAAACTTCATTTTTAATTTAAAAGGATCTAGGTGAAGATCCTTTTTG
ATAATCTCATGACCAAAATCCCTTAACGTGAGTTTTCGTTCCACTGAGCGTCAGACCCCGTAGAAAAGAT
CAAAGGATCTTCTTGAGATCCTTTTTTTCTGCGCGTAATCTGCTGCTTGCAAACAAAAAAACCACCGCTA
CCAGCGGTGGTTTGTTTGCCGGATCAAGAGCTACCAACTCTTTTTCCGAAGGTAACTGGCTTCAGCAGAG
CGCAGATACCAAATACTGTCCTTCTAGTGTAGCCGTAGTTAGGCCACCACTTCAAGAACTCTGTAGCACC
GCCTACATACCTCGCTCTGCTAATCCTGTTACCAGTGGCTGCTGCCAGTGGCGATAAGTCGTGTCTTACC
GGGTTGGACTCAAGACGATAGTTACCGGATAAGGCGCAGCGGTCGGGCTGAACGGGGGGTTCGTGCACAC
AGCCCAGCTTGGAGCGAACGACCTACACCGAACTGAGATACCTACAGCGTGAGCTATGAGAAAGCGCCAC
GCTTCCCGAAGGGAGAAAGGCGGACAGGTATCCGGTAAGCGGCAGGGTCGGAACAGGAGAGCGCACGAGG
GAGCTTCCAGGGGGAAACGCCTGGTATCTTTATAGTCCTGTCGGGTTTCGCCACCTCTGACTTGAGCGTC
GATTTTTGTGATGCTCGTCAGGGGGGCGGAGCCTATGGAAAAACGCCAGCAACGCGGCCTTTTTACGGTT
CCTGGGCTTTTGCTGGCCTTTTGCTCACATGTTCTTTCCTGCGTTATCCCCTGATTCTGTGGATAACCGT
ATTACCGCCTTTGAGTGAGCTGATACCGCTCGCCGCAGCCGAACGACCGAGCGCAGCGAGTCAGTGAGCG
AGGAAGCGGAAGAGCGCCCAATACGCAAACCGCCTCTCCCCGCGCGTTGGCCGATTCATTAATGCAGG
Features (pLannotate 1.2.2; 24 found; start..end, strand, type, name):
     19..37      +  promoter       T7 promoter: promoter for bacteriophage T7 RNA polymerase
     69..91      +  RBS            RBS: efficient ribosome binding site from bacteriophage T7 gene 10 (Olins and Rangwala, 1989)
    111..131     +  CDS            capTEV™ (fragment): composite tag for in vivo biotinylation, TEV protease cleavage, and 6xHis tagging
    132..164     +  CDS            T7 tag (gene 10 leader): leader peptide from bacteriophage T7 gene 10 promotes efficient translation in E. coli
    168..191     +  CDS            Xpress™ tag: Xpress™ epitope tag, including an enterokinase recognition and cleavage site
    207..920     +  CDS            YPet: YPet is a basic (constitutively fluorescent) yellow fluorescent protein published in 2005, derived from Aequorea victoria. It has moderate acid sensitivity.
    906..1030    +  protein_bind   attR1: mutant version of attR; recombination site for the Gateway® LR reaction LR Clonase™
   1055..1085    +  promoter       lac UV5 promoter: E. coli lac promoter with an "up" mutation
   1109..1138    +  promoter       cat promoter (fragment): promoter of the E. coli cat gene encoding chloramphenicol acetyltransferase
   1139..1820    +  CDS            CmR (fragment): chloramphenicol acetyltransferase confers resistance to chloramphenicol
   1977..2135    +  CDS            ccdA (fragment): CCDA_ECO57 - Also known as H, letA. Experimental evidence at protein level: Swiss-Prot protein existence level 1. Antitoxin component of a type II toxin-antitoxin (TA) system which inhibits the post-segregational killing (PSK) of plasmid-free cells, also referred to as a plasmid addiction system. Binds to and blocks the activity of CcdB; will also remove bound CcdB protein from the CcdB-GyrA complex by forming a CcdA-CcdB complex, a process termed rejuvenation. Functions as a transcriptional corepressor for the ccdAB operon, repression also requires CcdB (By similarity). From Escherichia coli
   2140..2167    +  CDS            ccdB (fragment): CcdB, a bacterial toxin that poisons DNA gyrase; ccdB; Plasmids containing the ccdB gene cannot be propagated in standard E. coli strains.
   2198..2500    +  CDS            ccdB: CCDB_ECOLI - Also known as G, letB, letD. Experimental evidence at protein level: Swiss-Prot protein existence level 1. Toxic component of a type II toxin-antitoxin (TA) system, functioning in plasmid maintainence. Responsible for the post- segregational killing (PSK) of plasmid-free cells, also referred to as a plasmid addiction system. Half-life of over 2 hours. Cell killing by CcdB is accompanied by filamentation, defects in chromosome and plasmid segregation, defects in cell division, formation of anucleate cells, decreased DNA synthesis and plasmid loss. Interferes with the activity of DN
   2544..2668    -  protein_bind   attR2: mutant version of attR; recombination site for the Gateway® LR reaction LR Clonase™
   2682..3395    +  CDS            Cerulean: Cerulean is a basic (constitutively fluorescent) cyan fluorescent protein published in 2004, derived from Aequorea victoria. It has low acid sensitivity.
   3441..3490    +  CDS            SET1 (fragment): solubility-enhancement tag derived from T7 phage gene 10B
   3498..3545    +  terminator     T7 terminator: transcription terminator for bacteriophage T7 RNA polymerase
   3571..3637    +  CDS            lacZα (fragment): LacZα fragment of β-galactosidase; lacZ fragment
   3642..4097    +  rep_origin     f1 ori (sequence partly withheld): f1 bacteriophage origin of replication; arrow indicates direction of (+) strand synthesis
   4100..4151    -  misc_feature   bom (fragment): basis of mobility region from pBR322
   4178..4282    +  promoter       AmpR promoter: bla
   4283..5143    +  CDS            AmpR: β-lactamase; bla; confers resistance to ampicillin, carbenicillin, and related antibiotics
   5314..5902    +  rep_origin     ori: high-copy-number ColE1/pMB1/pBR322/pUC origin of replication
   6085..6138    +  CDS            lacI (fragment): lac repressor; lacI; The lac repressor binds to the lac operator to inhibit transcription in E. coli. This inhibition can be relieved by adding lactose or isopropyl-β-D-thiogalactopyranoside (IPTG).
