[The description below was written by a language model from this plasmid's Addgene catalogue record and pLannotate feature annotations shown in this document.]
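Description:
pFLIP43 is an empty Gateway destination vector built on the pRSET-B bacterial expression backbone, designed for producing FRET biosensor proteins in E. coli. It carries a high-copy ColE1/pUC-type origin, an f1 origin, and an ampicillin resistance gene. The Gateway cassette adds chloramphenicol resistance, so the unrecombined plasmid is selected on both antibiotics. Because the cassette also encodes the gyrase toxin CcdB, the vector has to be maintained in a ccdB-tolerant strain.

Expression is driven by a T7 promoter with the phage gene 10 ribosome binding site and ends at a T7 terminator, so a host supplying T7 RNA polymerase is needed. The reading frame opens with the pRSET leader (6xHis, T7 gene 10 leader and Xpress epitope with an enterokinase site). This is followed by a yellow fluorescent protein that the catalogue calls edAFPt9 and that the automated annotation matches to YPet. Next comes the attR1–CmR–ccdB–attR2 cassette, and then a cyan fluorescent protein, catalogued as edCer and annotated as Cerulean. The catalogue also lists a C-terminal cMyc tag, which does not appear in the feature table.

An LR reaction with an entry clone replaces the CmR/ccdB cassette with a ligand-binding domain of interest, placing it in frame between the yellow and cyan fluorophores. Loss of ccdB provides counter-selection for recombinants. Ligand-induced conformational changes in the inserted domain are then expected to alter energy transfer between the two fluorophores. The vector belongs to a set used to develop genetically encoded FRET sensors, including sensors for abscisic acid. The several short fragment annotations (capTEV, SET1, lacZα, bom, lacI) appear to be partial matches to backbone sequence rather than functional elements.
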