Addgene plasmid #65618: pFLIP43
Purpose: (Empty Backbone) FRET biosensor Destination vector for E. coli expression. Encodes a FRET pair for fusion with ligand binding domain of interest.
Depositing lab: Wolf Frommer. Depositing organization: Carnegie Institution for Science. Publication: Abscisic acid dynamics in roots detected with genetically encoded FRET sensors. Jones AM, Danielson JA, Manojkumar SN, Lanquar V, Grossmann G, Frommer WB. eLife. 2014 Apr 15;3:e01741. doi: 10.7554/eLife.01741. PubMed 24737862.
Backbone
  Vector backbone: pRSET-B
  Backbone manufacturer: Invitrogen
  Backbone size (bp): 2850
  Modifications to backbone: None
  Vector type: Bacterial Expression
  Promoter: T7 promoter
  Tag / fusion protein: 6His-edAFPt9-attR1 (N terminal on backbone); attR2-edCer-cMyc (C terminal on backbone)
Growth in bacteria
  Bacterial resistance: Chloramphenicol and Ampicillin, 25 & 100 μg/mL
  Growth temperature: 37°C
  Growth strain: ccdB Survival
  Copy number: High Copy
Gene/Insert
  Cloning method: Gateway Cloning
  Sequencing primers: 5′ ACAAGTTTGTACAAAAAAGCA; 3′ ACCACTTTGTACAAGAAAGCTG
Terms and licenses: Academic/Nonprofit Terms; Industry Terms: Not Available to Industry
How to cite: pFLIP43 was a gift from Wolf Frommer (Addgene plasmid # 65618 ; http://n2t.net/addgene:65618 ; RRID:Addgene_65618)
