>Addgene plasmid #65618 | pFLIP43 | addgene partial sequence | sequence record 116215 | T7 5'-TAATACGACTCACTATAGGG-3'
ACTTTAAGAAGGAGATATACATATGCGGGGTTCTCATCATCATCATCATCATGGTATGGCTAGCATGACT
GGTGGACAGCAAATGGGTCGGGATCTGTACGACGATGACGATAAGGATCCGGGCCTCGAGGTTTCTAAAG
GTGAAGAATTGTTTACGGGCGTCGTCCCGATCCTCGTGGAACTCGACGGGGATGTTAACGGGCATAAGTT
TTCGGTCAGCGGGGAAGGGGAGGGGGACGCGACGTATGGGAAGCTCACTCTCAAGCTGATCTGTACGACG
GGGAAACTCCCGGTCCCGTGGCCGACGCTGGTCACGACGCTGGGATACGGGCTCCAATGCTTTGCGAGGT
ATCCGGACCACATGAAACAGCATGACTTTTTCAAATCGGCGATGCCGGAGGGATACGTGCAGGAACGGAC
GATCTTTTTCAAAGACGATGGGAACTATAAGACGCGGGCGGAAGTCAAGTTTGAAGGGGACACGCTCGTC
AACCGGATCGAACTCAAGGGGATTGACTTCAAAGAGGATGGGAACATACTCGGCCATAAGCTCGAATACA
ATTACAACTCGCATAACGTATACATCACCGCGGATAAGCAAAAGAACGGGATCAAAGCCAATTTCAAAAT
CCGGCATAACATAGAGGATGGGGGGGTCCAACTGGCGGATCACTATCAGCAAAACACGCCGATAGGGGAT
GGGCCGGTCCTCCTCCCGGATAACCATTACCTCTCGTACCAAAGCGCGCTCTTCAAGGACCCGAATGAGA
AACGGG
