>Addgene plasmid #65618 | pFLIP43 | addgene partial sequence | sequence record 116217 | T7term 5'-GCTAGTTATTGCTCAGCGG-3'
GGCTTTGTTAGCAGCCGGATCGGGCCCTTATAAATCTTCCTCACTTATCAATTTTTGTTCCTTGTACAGC
TCGTCCATGCCGAGAGTGATCCCGGCGGCGGTCAGGAACTCCAGCAGGACCATGTGATCGCGCTTCTCGT
TGGGGTCTTTGAACAGGGCGGACTGGGTGCTCAGGTAGTGGTTGTCGGGCAGCAGCACGGGGCCGTCGCC
GATGGGGGTGTTCTGCTGGTAGTGGTCGGCGAGCTGCACGCTGCCGTCCTCGATGTTGTGGCGGATCTTG
AAGTTGGCCTTGATGCCGTTCTTCTGCTTGTCGGCGGTGATATAGACGTTGTCGCTGATGGCGTTGTACT
CCAGCTTGTGCCCCAGGATGTTGCCGTCCTCCTTGAAGTCGATGCCCTTCAGCTCGATGCGGTTCACCAG
GGTGTCGCCCTCGAACTTCACCTCGGCGCGGGTCTTGTAGTTGCCGTCGTCCTTGAAGAAGATGGTGCGC
TCCTGGACGTAGCCTTCGGGCATGGCGGACTTGAAGAAGTCGTGCTGCTTCATGTGGTCGGGGTAGCGGG
CGAAGCACTGCACGCCCCAGGTCAGGGTGGTCACGAGGGTGGGCCAGGGCACGGGCAGCTTACCGGTGGT
GCAGATGAACTTCAGGGTCAGCTTGCCGTAAGTGGCATCGCCCTCGCCCTCGCCGGACACGCTGAACTTG
TGGCCGTTTACGTCGCCGTC
